>Addgene plasmid #55947 | mPlum-Actin-C-18 | addgene full sequence | sequence record 198664 | Addgene NGS Result
CGTTACATAACTTACGGTAAATGGCCCGCCTGGCTGACCGCCCAACGACCCCCGCCCATTGACGTCAATA
ATGACGTATGTTCCCATAGTAACGCCAATAGGGACTTTCCATTGACGTCAATGGGTGGAGTATTTACGGT
AAACTGCCCACTTGGCAGTACATCAAGTGTATCATATGCCAAGTACGCCCCCTATTGACGTCAATGACGG
TAAATGGCCCGCCTGGCATTATGCCCAGTACATGACCTTATGGGACTTTCCTACTTGGCAGTACATCTAC
GTATTAGTCATCGCTATTACCATGGTGATGCGGTTTTGGCAGTACATCAATGGGCGTGGATAGCGGTTTG
ACTCACGGGGATTTCCAAGTCTCCACCCCATTGACGTCAATGGGAGTTTGTTTTGGCACCAAAATCAACG
GGACTTTCCAAAATGTCGTAACAACTCCGCCCCATTGACGCAAATGGGCGGTAGGCGTGTACGGTGGGAG
GTCTATATAAGCAGAGCTGGTTTAGTGAACCGTCAGATCCGCTAGCGCTACCGGTGGCTACCATGGTGAG
CAAGGGCGAGGAGGTCATCAAGGAGTTCATGCGCTTCAAGGAGCACATGGAGGGCTCCGTGAACGGCCAC
GAGTTCGAGATCGAGGGCGAGGGCGAGGGCCGCCCCTACGAGGGCACCCAGACCGCCAGGCTGAAGGTGA
CCAAGGGTGGCCCCCTGCCCTTCGCCTGGGACATCCTGTCCCCTCAGATCATGTACGGCTCCAAGGCCTA
CGTGAAGCACCCCGCCGACATCCCCGACTACTTGAAGCTGTCCTTCCCCGAGGGCTTCAAGTGGGAGCGC
GTGATGAACTTCGAGGACGGCGGCGTGGTGACCGTGACCCAGGACTCCTCCCTGCAGGACGGCGAGTTCA
TCTACAAGGTGAAGGTGCGCGGCACCAACTTCCCCTCCGACGGCCCCGTAATGCAGAAGAAGACCATGGG
CTGGGAGGCCTCCTCCGAGCGGATGTACCCCGAGGACGGCGCCCTGAAGGGCGAGATGAAGATGAGGCTG
AGGCTGAAGGACGGCGGCCACTACGACGCCGAGGTCAAGACCACCTACATGGCCAAGAAGCCCGTGCAGC
TGCCCGGCGCCTACAAGACCGACATCAAGCTGGACATCACCTCCCACAACGAGGACTACACCATCGTGGA
ACAGTACGAGCGCGCCGAGGGCCGCCACTCCACCGGCGCCTCCGGACTCAGATCTGGCAGCGGTGGAGGC
AGCGCATCCGGCGGAAGCGGAAGCGATGATGATATCGCCGCGCTCGTCGTCGACAACGGCTCCGGCATGT
GCAAGGCCGGCTTCGCGGGCGACGATGCCCCCCGGGCCGTCTTCCCCTCCATCGTGGGGCGCCCCAGGCA
CCAGGGCGTGATGGTGGGCATGGGTCAGAAGGATTCCTATGTGGGCGACGAGGCCCAGAGCAAGAGAGGC
ATCCTCACCCTGAAGTACCCCATCGAGCACGGCATCGTCACCAACTGGGACGACATGGAGAAAATCTGGC
ACCACACCTTCTACAATGAGCTGCGTGTGGCTCCCGAGGAGCACCCCGTGCTGCTGACCGAGGCCCCCCT
GAACCCCAAGGCCAACCGCGAGAAGATGACCCAGATCATGTTTGAGACCTTCAACACCCCAGCCATGTAC
GTTGCTATCCAGGCTGTGCTATCCCTGTACGCCTCTGGCCGTACCACTGGCATCGTGATGGACTCCGGTG
ACGGGGTCACCCACACTGTGCCCATCTACGAGGGGTATGCCCTCCCCCATGCCATCCTGCGTCTGGACCT
GGCTGGCCGGGACCTGACTGACTACCTCATGAAGATCCTCACCGAGCGCGGCTACAGCTTCACCACCACG
GCCGAGCGGGAAATCGTGCGTGACATTAAGGAGAAGCTGTGCTACGTCGCCCTGGACTTCGAGCAAGAGA
TGGCCACGGCTGCTTCCAGCTCCTCCCTGGAGAAGAGCTACGAGCTGCCTGACGGCCAGGTCATCACCAT
TGGCAATGAGCGGTTCCGCTGCCCTGAGGCACTCTTCCAGCCTTCCTTCCTGGGCATGGAGTCCTGTGGC
ATCCACGAAACTACCTTCAACTCCATCATGAAGTGTGACGTGGACATCCGCAAAGACCTGTACGCCAACA
CAGTGCTGTCTGGCGGCACCACCATGTACCCTGGCATTGCCGACAGGATGCAGAAGGAGATCACTGCCCT
GGCACCCAGCACAATGAAGATCAAGATCATTGCTCCTCCTGAGCGCAAGTACTCCGTGTGGATCGGCGGC
TCCATCCTGGCCTCGCTGTCCACCTTCCAGCAGATGTGGATCAGCAAGCAGGAGTATGACGAGTCCGGCC
CCTCCATCGTCCACCGCAAATGCTTCTAGGGATCCACCGGATCTAGATAACTGATCATAATCAGCCATAC
CACATTTGTAGAGGTTTTACTTGCTTTAAAAAACCTCCCACACCTCCCCCTGAACCTGAAACATAAAATG
AATGCAATTGTTGTTGTTAACTTGTTTATTGCAGCTTATAATGGTTACAAATAAAGCAATAGCATCACAA
ATTTCACAAATAAAGCATTTTTTTCACTGCATTCTAGTTGTGGTTTGTCCAAACTCATCAATGTATCTTA
AGGCGTAAATTGTAAGCGTTAATATTTTGTTAAAATTCGCGTTAAATTTTTGTTAAATCAGCTCATTTTT
TAACCAATAGGCCGAAATCGGCAAAATCCCTTATAAATCAAAAGAATAGACCGAGATAGGGT
[37 nt withheld, positions 2793-2829]
AAAGAACGTGGACTCCAACGTCAAAGG
[49 nt withheld, positions 2857-2905]
T
[91 nt withheld, positions 2907-2997]
G
[124 nt withheld, positions 2999-3122]
CAGGTGGCACTTTTCGGGGAAATGTGCGCGGAACCCCTATTTGTTTATTTTTCTAAATACATTCAAATAT
GTATCCGCTCATGAGACAATAACCCTGATAAATGCTTCAATAATATTGAAAAAGGAAGAGTCCTGAGGCG
GAAAGAACCAGCTGTGGAATGTGTGTCAGTTAGGGTGTGGAAAGTCCCCAGGCTCCCCAGCAGGCAGAAG
TATGCAAAGCATGCATCTCAATTAGTCAGCAACCATAGTCCCGCCCCTAACTCCGCCCATCCCGCCCCTA
ACTCCGCCCAGTTCCGCCCATTCTCCGCCCCATGGCTGACTAATTTTTTTTATTTATGCAGAGGCCGAGG
CCGCCTCGGCCTCTGAGCTATTCCAGAAGTAGTGAGGAGGCTTTTTTGGAGGCCTAGGCTTTTGCAAAGA
TCGATCAAGAGACAGGATGAGGATCGTTTCGCATGATTGAACAAGATGGATTGCACGCAGGTTCTCCGGC
CGCTTGGGTGGAGAGGCTATTCGGCTATGACTGGGCACAACAGACAATCGGCTGCTCTGATGCCGCCGTG
TTCCGGCTGTCAGCGCAGGGGCGCCCGGTTCTTTTTGTCAAGACCGACCTGTCCGGTGCCCTGAATGAAC
TGCAAGACGAGGCAGCGCGGCTATCGTGGCTGGCCACGACGGGCGTTCCTTGCGCAGCTGTGCTCGACGT
TGTCACTGAAGCGGGAAGGGACTGGCTGCTATTGGGCGAAGTGCCGGGGCAGGATCTCCTGTCATCTCAC
CTTGCTCCTGCCGAGAAAGTATCCATCATGGCTGATGCAATGCGGCGGCTGCATACGCTTGATCCGGCTA
CCTGCCCATTCGACCACCAAGCGAAACATCGCATCGAGCGAGCACGTACTCGGATGGAAGCCGGTCTTGT
CGATCAGGATGATCTGGACGAAGAGCATCAGGGGCTCGCGCCAGCCGAACTGTTCGCCAGGCTCAAGGCG
AGCATGCCCGACGGCGAGGATCTCGTCGTGACCCATGGCGATGCCTGCTTGCCGAATATCATGGTGGAAA
ATGGCCGCTTTTCTGGATTCATCGACTGTGGCCGGCTGGGTGTGGCGGACCGCTATCAGGACATAGCGTT
GGCTACCCGTGATATTGCTGAAGAGCTTGGCGGCGAATGGGCTGACCGCTTCCTCGTGCTTTACGGTATC
GCCGCTCCCGATTCGCAGCGCATCGCCTTCTATCGCCTTCTTGACGAGTTCTTCTGAGCGGGACTCTGGG
GTTCGAAATGACCGACCAAGCGACGCCCAACCTGCCATCACGAGATTTCGATTCCACCGCCGCCTTCTAT
GAAAGGTTGGGCTTCGGAATCGTTTTCCGGGACGCCGGCTGGATGATCCTCCAGCGCGGGGATCTCATGC
TGGAGTTCTTCGCCCACCCTAGGGGGAGGCTAACTGAAACACGGAAGGAGACAATACCGGAAGGAACCCG
CGCTATGACGGCAATAAAAAGACAGAATAAAACGCACGGTGTTGGGTCGTTTGTTCATAAACGCGGGGTT
CGGTCCCAGGGCTGGCACTCTGTCGATACCCCACCGAGACCCCATTGGGGCCAATACGCCCGCGTTTCTT
CCTTTTCCCCACCCCACCCCCCAAGTTCGGGTGAAGGCCCAGGGCTCGCAGCCAACGTCGGGGCGGCAGG
CCCTGCCATAGCCTCAGGTTACTCATATATACTTTAGATTGATTTAAAACTTCATTTTTAATTTAAAAGG
ATCTAGGTGAAGATCCTTTTTGATAATCTCATGACCAAAATCCCTTAACGTGAGTTTTCGTTCCACTGAG
CGTCAGACCCCGTAGAAAAGATCAAAGGATCTTCTTGAGATCCTTTTTTTCTGCGCGTAATCTGCTGCTT
GCAAACAAAAAAACCACCGCTACCAGCGGTGGTTTGTTTGCCGGATCAAGAGCTACCAACTCTTTTTCCG
AAGGTAACTGGCTTCAGCAGAGCGCAGATACCAAATACTGTTCTTCTAGTGTAGCCGTAGTTAGGCCACC
ACTTCAAGAACTCTGTAGCACCGCCTACATACCTCGCTCTGCTAATCCTGTTACCAGTGGCTGCTGCCAG
TGGCGATAAGTCGTGTCTTACCGGGTTGGACTCAAGACGATAGTTACCGGATAAGGCGCAGCGGTCGGGC
TGAACGGGGGGTTCGTGCACACAGCCCAGCTTGGAGCGAACGACCTACACCGAACTGAGATACCTACAGC
GTGAGCTATGAGAAAGCGCCACGCTTCCCGAAGGGAGAAAGGCGGACAGGTATCCGGTAAGCGGCAGGGT
CGGAACAGGAGAGCGCACGAGGGAGCTTCCAGGGGGAAACGCCTGGTATCTTTATAGTCCTGTCGGGTTT
CGCCACCTCTGACTTGAGCGTCGATTTTTGTGATGCTCGTCAGGGGGGCGGAGCCTATGGAAAAACGCCA
GCAACGCGGCCTTTTTACGGTTCCTGGCCTTTTGCTGGCCTTTTGCTCACATGTTCTTTCCTGCGTTATC
CCCTGATTCTGTGGATAACCGTATTACCGCCATGCATTAGTTATTAATAGTAATCAATTACGGGGTCATT
AGTTCATAGCCCATATATGGAGTTCCG
Features (pLannotate 1.2.2; 15 found; start..end, strand, type, name):
      1..304     +  enhancer       CMV enhancer: human cytomegalovirus immediate early enhancer
    305..508     +  promoter       CMV promoter: human cytomegalovirus (CMV) immediate early promoter
    553..1230    +  CDS            mPlum: mPlum is a basic (constitutively fluorescent) red fluorescent protein published in 2004, derived from Discosoma sp.. It has low acid sensitivity.
   1285..2406    +  CDS            ACTB: ACTB_BOVIN - Experimental evidence at protein level: Swiss-Prot protein existence level 1. Actin is a highly conserved protein that polymerizes to produce filaments that form cross-linked networks in the cytoplasm of cells. Actin exists in both monomeric (G-actin) and polymeric (F-actin) forms, both forms playing key functions, such as cell motility and contraction. In addition to their role in the cytoplasmic cytoskeleton, G- and F-actin also localize in the nucleus, and regulate gene transcription and motility and repair of damaged DNA. From Bos taurus (Bovine).
   2432..2516    +  CDS            large T antigen (fragment): large T antigen from SV40 (simian virus 40)
   2539..2660    +  polyA_signal   SV40 poly(A) signal: SV40 polyadenylation signal
   2694..3122    -  rep_origin     f1 ori (sequence partly withheld): f1 bacteriophage origin of replication; arrow indicates direction of (+) strand synthesis
   3149..3253    +  promoter       AmpR promoter: bla
   3322..3532    +  promoter       SV40 promoter: SV40 early promoter
   3575..4369    +  CDS            NeoR/KanR: aminoglycoside phosphotransferase from Tn5; aph(3')-II (or nptII); confers resistance to neomycin, kanamycin, and G418 (Geneticin®)
   4390..4542    +  CDS            ble (fragment): BLE_KLEPN - Experimental evidence at protein level: Swiss-Prot protein existence level 1. Binding protein with a strong affinity to the bleomycin family of antibiotics. Binds to CL990; an antimitotic-antibiotic compound. From Klebsiella pneumoniae.
   4601..4648    +  polyA_signal   HSV TK poly(A) signal: herpes simplex virus thymidine kinase polyadenylation signal (Cole and Stacy, 1985)
   4739..4755    -  polyA_signal   bGH poly(A) signal (fragment): bovine growth hormone polyadenylation signal
   4977..5565    +  rep_origin     ori: high-copy-number ColE1/pMB1/pBR322/pUC origin of replication
   5680..5739    +  enhancer       CMV enhancer (fragment): human cytomegalovirus immediate early enhancer
