[The description below was written by a language model from this plasmid's Addgene catalogue record and pLannotate feature annotations shown in this document.]
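Description:
mPlum-Actin-C-18 is a mammalian expression plasmid built on the mPlum-C1 backbone, a C1-style fluorescent protein fusion vector, that produces human beta-actin (ACTB) tagged at its N terminus with the far-red fluorescent protein mPlum. Transcription is driven by the human cytomegalovirus immediate early enhancer and promoter. The mPlum coding sequence comes first, followed after a short linker region by the actin open reading frame, and the transcript is terminated by an SV40 polyadenylation signal. The automated annotation matches the actin sequence to the bovine protein, which reflects how highly conserved beta-actin is; the catalogue entry records the insert as human. The "18" in the name probably refers to the length of the linker between the two partners, although the record does not state this.

The plasmid is propagated in E. coli from a high-copy ColE1/pUC-type origin and also carries an f1 phage origin. A single Tn5 aminoglycoside phosphotransferase gene (NeoR/KanR) serves both hosts. A bacterial bla-type promoter drives it for kanamycin selection, and the SV40 early promoter drives it in mammalian cells for G418 selection of stable lines, with an HSV thymidine kinase polyadenylation signal downstream. The short large T antigen, ble and bGH poly(A) fragments in the feature table appear to be backbone remnants or partial matches rather than functional elements.

The construct is intended as a localization marker. The fusion incorporates into the actin cytoskeleton of transfected cells, allowing filaments to be imaged by fluorescence microscopy in the far-red channel (excitation about 590 nm, emission about 649 nm), a range that lends itself to combination with green or yellow reporters.
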