Addgene plasmid #55947: mPlum-Actin-C-18
Purpose: Localization: Actin, Excitation: 590, Emission: 649
Depositing lab: Michael Davidson. Depositing organization: Florida State University, Tallahassee.
Backbone
  Vector backbone: mPlum-C1
  Backbone size w/o insert (bp): 4750
  Vector type: Mammalian Expression
  Selectable markers: Neomycin (select with G418)
Growth in bacteria
  Bacterial resistance: Kanamycin, 50 μg/mL
  Growth temperature: 37°C
  Growth strain: DH5alpha
  Copy number: High Copy
Gene/Insert
  Gene/Insert name: Actin (alt name: NM_001101.3)
  Species: H. sapiens (human)
  Entrez Gene: ACTB (a.k.a. BKRNS, BNS, BRWS1, CSMH, DDS1, PS1TP5BP1, THC8)
  Promoter: CMV
  Tag / fusion protein: mPlum (N terminal on backbone)
  Cloning method: Unknown
  Sequencing primers: 5′ CMV-F; 3′ SV40pA-R
Terms and licenses: Academic/Nonprofit Terms; Industry Terms: Not Available to Industry
Depositor comments: . Excitation = 590; Emission = 649
How to cite: mPlum-Actin-C-18 was a gift from Michael Davidson (Addgene plasmid # 55947 ; http://n2t.net/addgene:55947 ; RRID:Addgene_55947)
