>Addgene plasmid #55947 | mPlum-Actin-C-18 | depositor partial sequence | sequence record 86851 | insert sequence
ATCCGCTAGCGCTACCGGTGGCTACCATGGTGAGCAAGGGCGAGGAGGTCATCAAGGAGTTCATGCGCTT
CAAGGAGCACATGGAGGGCTCCGTGAACGGCCACGAGTTCGAGATCGAGGGCGAGGGCGAGGGCCGCCCC
TACGAGGGCACCCAGACCGCCAGGCTGAAGGTGACCAAGGGTGGCCCCCTGCCCTTCGCCTGGGACATCC
TGTCCCCTCAGATCATGTACGGCTCCAAGGCCTACGTGAAGCACCCCGCCGACATCCCCGACTACTTGAA
GCTGTCCTTCCCCGAGGGCTTCAAGTGGGAGCGCGTGATGAACTTCGAGGACGGCGGCGTGGTGACCGTG
ACCCAGGACTCCTCCCTGCAGGACGGCGAGTTCATCTACAAGGTGAAGGTGCGCGGCACCAACTTCCCCT
CCGACGGCCCCGTAATGCAGAAGAAGACCATGGGCTGGGAGGCCTCCTCCGAGCGGATGTACCCCGAGGA
CGGCGCCCTGAAGGGCGAGATGAAGATGAGGCTGAGGCTGAAGGACGGCGGCCACTACGACGCCGAGGTC
AAGACCACCTACATGGCCAAGAAGCCCGTGCAGCTGCCCGGCGCCTACAAGACCGACATCAAGCTGGACA
TCACCTCCCACAACGAGGACTACACCATCGTGGAACAGTACGAGCGCGCCGAGGGCCGCCACTCCACCGG
CGCCTCCGGACTCAGATCTGGCAGCGGTGGAGGCAGCGCATCCGGCGGAAGCGGAAGCGATGATGATATC
GCCGCGCTCGTCGTCGACAACGGCTCCGGCATGTGCAAGGCCGGCTTCGCGGGCGACGATGCCCCCCGGG
CCGTCTTCCCCTCCATCGTGGGGCGCCCCAGGCACCAGGGCGTGATGGTGGGCATGGGTCAGAAGGATTC
CTATGTGGGCGACGAGGCCCAGAGCAAGAGAGGCATCCTCACCCTGAAGTACCCCATCGAGCACGGCATC
GTCACCAACTGGGACGACATGGAGAAAATCTGGCACCACACCTTCTACAATGAGCTGCGTGTGGCTCCCG
AGGAGCACCCCGTGCTGCTGACCGAGGCCCCCCTGAACCCCAAGGCCAACCGCGAGAAGATGACCCAGAT
CATGTTTGAGACCTTCAACACCCCAGCCATGTACGTTGCTATCCAGGCTGTGCTATCCCTGTACGCCTCT
GGCCGTACCACTGGCATCGTGATGGACTCCGGTGACGGGGTCACCCACACTGTGCCCATCTACGAGGGGT
ATGCCCTCCCCCATGCCATCCTGCGTCTGGACCTGGCTGGCCGGGACCTGACTGACTACCTCATGAAGAT
CCTCACCGAGCGCGGCTACAGCTTCACCACCACGGCCGAGCGGGAAATCGTGCGTGACATTAAGGAGAAG
CTGTGCTACGTCGCCCTGGACTTCGAGCAAGAGATGGCCACGGCTGCTTCCAGCTCCTCCCTGGAGAAGA
GCTACGAGCTGCCTGACGGCCAGGTCATCACCATTGGCAATGAGCGGTTCCGCTGCCCTGAGGCACTCTT
CCAGCCTTCCTTCCTGGGCATGGAGTCCTGTGGCATCCACGAAACTACCTTCAACTCCATCATGAAGTGT
GACGTGGACATCCGCAAAGACCTGTACGCCAACACAGTGCTGTCTGGCGGCACCACCATGTACCCTGGCA
TTGCCGACAGGATGCAGAAGGAGATCACTGCCCTGGCACCCAGCACAATGAAGATCAAGATCATTGCTCC
TCCTGAGCGCAAGTACTCCGTGTGGATCGGCGGCTCCATCCTGGCCTCGCTGTCCACCTTCCAGCAGATG
TGGATCAGCAAGCAGGAGTATGACGAGTCCGGCCCCTCCATCGTCCACCGCAAATGCTTCTAGGGATCCA
CCGGATCTAGATAACTGATCATAATCAGCCATACCACATT
